>Addgene plasmid #238309 | pTol1-U6abc_tnnt2a_cmlc2-nmKate | addgene full sequence | sequence record 476625 | Addgene NGS Result
GTAGAAAAGATCAAAGGATCTTCTTGAGATCCTTTTTTTCTGCGCGTAATCTGCTGCTTGCAAACAAAAA
AACCACCGCTACCAGCGGTGGTTTGTTTGCCGGATCAAGAGCTACCAACTCTTTTTCCGAAGGTAACTGG
CTTCAGCAGAGCGCAGATACCAAATACTGTTCTTCTAGTGTAGCCGTAGTTAGGCCACCACTTCAAGAAC
TCTGTAGCACCGCCTACATACCTCGCTCTGCTAATCCTGTTACCAGTGGCTGCTGCCAGTGGCGATAAGT
CGTGTCTTACCGGGTTGGACTCAAGACGATAGTTACCGGATAAGGCGCAGCGGTCGGGCTGAACGGGGGG
TTCGTGCACACAGCCCAGCTTGGAGCGAACGACCTACACCGAACTGAGATACCTACAGCGTGAGCTATGA
GAAAGCGCCACGCTTCCCGAAGGGAGAAAGGCGGACAGGTATCCGGTAAGCGGCAGGGTCGGAACAGGAG
AGCGCACGAGGGAGCTTCCAGGGGGAAACGCCTGGTATCTTTATAGTCCTGTCGGGTTTCGCCACCTCTG
ACTTGAGCGTCGATTTTTGTGATGCTCGTCAGGGGGGCGGAGCCTATGGAAAAACGCCAGCAACGCGGCC
TTTTTACGGTTCCTGGCCTTTTGCTGGCCTTTTGCTCACATGTTCTTTCCTGCGTTATCCCCTGATTCTG
TGGATAACCGTATTACCGCCTTTGAGTGAGCTGATACCGCTCGCCGCAGCCGAACGACCGAGCGCAGCGA
GTCAGTGAGCGAGGAAGCGGAAGAGCGCCCAATACGCAAACCGCCTCTCCCCGCGCGTTGGCCGATTCAT
TAATGCAGCTGGCACGACAGGTTTCCCGACTGGAAAGCGGGCAGTGAGCGCAACGCAATTAATGTGAGTT
AGCTCACTCATTAGGCACCCCAGGCTTTACACTTTATGCTTCCGGCTCGTATGTTGTGTGGAATTGTGAG
CGGATAACAATTTCACACAGGAAACAGCTATGACCATGATTACGCCAAGCTTGCATGGTCCCTTTAGCCA
GTAGCGGTTCTAGGCACGGGCCGTCCGGGCGGTGGCCTGGGGCGGAAAACTGAAGGGGGGCGGCACCGGC
GGCTCAGCCCTTGTAATATATTATATGCACCACTATTGGTTTACTTATGTCACAGTTTGTAAGTTTGTAA
CAGCCTGAACCTGGATCAGCTTAGGCCTTCAGTAAGTCTCTCAGCGTTTCTCCAGCCTCGGTCATTCAGT
AAGACGAGTTTCCTGCTCTCGGCGTCTTTTGTTCTGGTCTTCAAGGAGGGGGGAAATGTTCTGCGCATGC
CTGTGGGGGAGGGAGAAGGACACGTCACTGAAAACGTCCCTGCATCACACCGAGACACCCAATCACTCAA
GCCAAGACCAGATAATTTTGCATATGCTTTACAGTTTGAAAATTACCACGGTAATCCCTCACACAAACTC
TGGATTTGAGATCCTTCAGGTTTTATCAGTTTGCAGGTTTATGTCACCATGATATAGGGTCAGACTTGAT
CTAAGGGAGCTGAATAAGTGGTTTAGTCACTCACCACCTCCCAAAAACATACCCAGAAGTCCCTGGTATA
TATAGCTCTCCCTCCAGCTCTTGGTTCGGGCTTAGAAGAGCAAGTGGGTTTAAGAGCTATGCTGGAAACA
GCATAGCAAGTTTAAATAAGGCTAGTCCGTTATCAACTTGAAAAAGTGGCACCGAGTCGGTGCTTTTTTA
GTCATCTCATTACCCTCCACGTGTCTGTCTGGGTTTTCATGGGCTCTGCTCTAGTGAGAGCAGCTTCCTT
TTGTCGGAGTGTTTTGTGCTCTTATCCAAGGCAGGGGGGATCTGCGCATGCCTGTGGGGGGAGGAGAAGG
ACACGTGAACAAAAGCTCCTCGATGTCACACAGGAAGTTCAGGAACTCATCCAATCACTCTAAAGAAACG
GCCTGTTTCCTTCGCATACGCTTACAGCTCCAAAACTCTACGGTAAACCTACATAAACTGCTGGTTTTCA
AATTTTAAAGAATTTAAGGGTTTACAGGTTTACTACTACACAGTGATTTACTGACACATGTAAGTGTAAA
TGAGTTGAATAAGTAAGTAAGCCATATACCACACATGAAACACATACCCAGAAGTCACTGGTATATATAG
CCGTCCTCCAGACTCCCAGTTCGGGAGATGAAGAGACCACTCGTTTAAGAGCTATGCTGGAAACAGCATA
GCAAGTTTAAATAAGGCTAGTCCGTTATCAACTTGAAAAAGTGGCACCGAGTCGGTGCTTTTTTTAAACC
AAATCCAATCCGAGAGTCTGTGAATGTTTCGATGGGCCGTTTGCTGGCGTCTGAGCATGTTGTCCTCTGG
TCTGCGGCGGGGGAAGGTCCGCGCATGCCTGTGGGGGAAGGCGAAGGACACGAGGACAAAAGATCAGTTA
CGTCACAGAAGAACTCATCCAATCACACAAGCCTAAAACCAGCTTCCTCTGCATATGCTTTACAGTTCAA
AAATACTACGGTAAACCTCTACAAAACTGCTGGTTTCAAACTTTGAAGGTTTTAAGCGTTTGCAGGTTTG
CCCCGAAGAGGTTTACTGTCATGTTTGAGGTAAATGAGTTGAATAAGTAGGTTTATCCACTTACCACATG
GCAGAAACATACCCAGAAGTCCCGGGTTTATATAGCAGTTCTCCAGGCTCCTAGTTCGGAGGAAAGAGCT
CGCAAGGGTTTAAGAGCTATGCTGGAAACAGCATAGCAAGTTTAAATAAGGCTAGTCCGTTATCAACTTG
AAAAAGTGGCACCGAGTCGGTGCTTTTTTTAAACCTGACTCCAAATCAGCAGACTTAACATTCTTTAAAA
TGATTGATTCAATAGTGATAAAAATCAGGCATAGCCAGTTGTAACTTTAGATAAATTACAGAAAATGTCA
AATACAGAGAACCGATTCTTTTTTATGATACATCCAAGCACACATTTAACACAATCCAGGCAAACCCCGA
ATTTCACAGTCACAAGCACTGTTTGTACAAGAGCTTTGCCTAAGGACACACAGTCTCTATAAGTCCAGGT
CGTTGGTTTCACTCTTATTTTAAACATGTGACATTTTTCCTGCCATCCTGTCTTAGGCTGCTGTTTGCTT
CATTCCATGTCACATTAATTTCCTCAGTAGCACCTTTTACACACACAGCCAATCTTTTCCAGAAAATTCA
ATTGCTTTGAAAAGATAATGTGTGAACAAATCCATTTAGAAAAGGAAAATTAAGAATTTGTAAAATCATC
TGTAAATTGTTGGCATTCTTCTGTATATGAACATCACATCATTTACAGGTAAAGGTCTGGTCATTAATTA
TATGACAATTTACTGGTATTATTTTGTGAAAGGGGCTATTTTCAATGCATTCATCCATCCTTTTCATCCC
CCAAATCTCTCATTCATGTCCCCCTCCCCATCTGCACACTTTATCTCATTTTCCACCCTGCTGGAATCTG
AGCACTTGTGCAGTTATCAGGGCTCCTGTATTTAGGAGGCTCTGGGTGTCCATGTAGGGGACGAACAGAA
ACACTGCAGACCTTTATAGAAGAACAAATGATAAGAGTCCTCATACATAAAGACTCCATTAGAAACGTCA
GTGACCCAGGAGCCCAGACCAACAGCAAAGCAGACAGTGAACCGCCACCATGCCAAAGAAGAAGCGTAAG
GTAGTGAGCGAGCTGATTAAGGAGAACATGCACATGAAGCTGTACATGGAGGGCACCGTGAACAACCACC
ACTTCAAGTGCACATCCGAGGGCGAAGGCAAGCCCTACGAGGGCACCCAGACCATGAGAATCAAGGCGGT
CGAGGGCGGCCCTCTCCCCTTCGCCTTCGACATCCTGGCTACCAGCTTCATGTACGGCAGCAAAACCTTC
ATCAACCACACCCAGGGCATCCCCGACTTCTTTAAGCAGTCCTTCCCCGAGGGCTTCACATGGGAGAGAG
TCACCACATACGAAGACGGGGGCGTGCTGACCGCTACCCAGGACACCAGCCTCCAGGACGGCTGCCTCAT
CTACAACGTCAAGATCAGAGGGGTGAACTTCCCATCCAACGGCCCTGTGATGCAGAAGAAAACACTCGGC
TGGGAGGCCTCCACCGAGACCCTGTACCCCGCTGACGGCGGCCTGGAAGGCAGAGCCGACATGGCCCTGA
AGCTCGTGGGCGGGGGCCACCTGATCTGCAACTTGAAGACCACATACAGATCCAAGAAACCCGCTAAGAA
CCTCAAGATGCCCGGCGTCTACTATGTGGACAGAAGACTGGAAAGAATCAAGGAGGCCGACAAAGAGACC
TACGTCGAGCAGCACGAGGTGGCTGTGGCCAGATACTGCGACCTCCCTAGCAAACTGGGGCACAGAGTTT
AAAGCCACCATGGAGATCTCGAGACTAGTAATTAAGTCTCAGCCACCGTTAACTGAACATGTCAAAACCT
GTGGAGACTGTTGAGATTTGATGTTCTGAAAAGATAAAGCCTATAAATAAAATGTTGCCCAAATTTCCTG
CCTGATGTTTTTCTTTGTCTTTGCTACATGGCTTTGCTGCTCGGATCGGCTCACTCTGTGTATGCCACGT
TCACTTTGTACTCTCCTTCTCACGGTAGGTTTATTATTTTTAGATGTGCAGTTAGTTTCTGTGAAATAAC
ACACCACACACTGATATTGTCTGTGCATTGACTTGGTGAGTGCACATTGTTTTTGATCTTGACATATTTA
TATTTGATTGATCAGGTGAACTGTGTGAATCTAAAGTGCTCCATACAGATGTTCTGCATTGAAAATATTC
TCATTTTATTAGTGGAAGTGAGTGTATGCCAGCGGCCGCGGTACCCTGCAGTCTAGACATTTCAGTTGAC
GAAGACAAACAAAGTTCTGTTGTGACTATGGGGGGGGGGGGCGCCTGGGGATGGTCTCGCCCGGGGAGTA
ATTCAGGGTAGAACCGCCACTGCCTTTAGCGACATTCACTGGCCGTCGTTTTACAACGTCGTGACTGGGA
AAACCCTGGCGTTACCCAACTTAATCGCCTTGCAGCACATCCCCCTTTCGCCAGCTGGCGTAATAGCGAA
GAGGCCCGCACCGATCGCCCTTCCCAACAGTTGCGCAGCCTGAATGGCGAATGGCGCCTGATGCGGTATT
TTCTCCTTACGCATCTGTGCGGTATTTCACACCGCATATGGTGCACTCTCAGTACAATCTGCTCTGATGC
CGCATAGTTAAGCCAGCCCCGACACCCGCCAACACCCGCTGACGCGCCCTGACGGGCTTGTCTGCTCCCG
GCATCCGCTTACAGACAAGCTGTGACCGTCTCCGGGAGCTGCATGTGTCAGAGGTTTTCACCGTCATCAC
CGAAACGCGCGAGACGAAAGGGCCTCGTGATACGCCTATTTTTATAGGTTAATGTCATGATAATAATGGT
TTCTTAGACGTCAGGTGGCACTTTTCGGGGAAATGTGCGCGGAACCCCTATTTGTTTATTTTTCTAAATA
CATTCAAATATGTATCCGCTCATGAGACAATAACCCTGATAAATGCTTCAATAATATTGAAAAAGGAAGA
GTATGAGTATTCAACATTTCCGTGTCGCCCTTATTCCCTTTTTTGCGGCATTTTGCCTTCCTGTTTTTGC
TCACCCAGAAACGCTGGTGAAAGTAAAAGATGCTGAAGATCAGTTGGGTGCACGAGTGGGTTACATCGAA
CTGGATCTCAACAGCGGTAAGATCCTTGAGAGTTTTCGCCCCGAAGAACGTTTTCCAATGATGAGCACTT
TTAAAGTTCTGCTATGTGGCGCGGTATTATCCCGTATTGACGCCGGGCAAGAGCAACTCGGTCGCCGCAT
ACACTATTCTCAGAATGACTTGGTTGAGTACTCACCAGTCACAGAAAAGCATCTTACGGATGGCATGACA
GTAAGAGAATTATGCAGTGCTGCCATAACCATGAGTGATAACACTGCGGCCAACTTACTTCTGACAACGA
TCGGAGGACCGAAGGAGCTAACCGCTTTTTTGCACAACATGGGGGATCATGTAACTCGCCTTGATCGTTG
GGAACCGGAGCTGAATGAAGCCATACCAAACGACGAGCGTGACACCACGATGCCTGTAGCAATGGCAACA
ACGTTGCGCAAACTATTAACTGGCGAACTACTTACTCTAGCTTCCCGGCAACAATTAATAGACTGGATGG
AGGCGGATAAAGTTGCAGGACCACTTCTGCGCTCGGCCCTTCCGGCTGGCTGGTTTATTGCTGATAAATC
TGGAGCCGGTGAGCGTGGGTCTCGCGGTATCATTGCAGCACTGGGGCCAGATGGTAAGCCCTCCCGTATC
GTAGTTATCTACACGACGGGGAGTCAGGCAACTATGGATGAACGAAATAGACAGATCGCTGAGATAGGTG
CCTCACTGATTAAGCATTGGTAACTGTCAGACCAAGTTTACTCATATATACTTTAGATTGATTTAAAACT
TCATTTTTAATTTAAAAGGATCTAGGTGAAGATCCTTTTTGATAATCTCATGACCAAAATCCCTTAACGT
GAGTTTTCGTTCCACTGAGCGTCAGACCCC
Features (pLannotate 1.2.2; 15 found; start..end, strand, type, name):
     24..612     +  rep_origin     ori: high-copy-number ColE1/pMB1/pBR322/pUC origin of replication
    795..887     +  CDS            lacI (fragment): lac repressor; lacI; The lac repressor binds to the lac operator to inhibit transcription in E. coli. This inhibition can be relieved by adding lactose or isopropyl-β-D-thiogalactopyranoside (IPTG).
    900..921     +  protein_bind   CAP binding site: CAP binding activates transcription in the presence of cAMP. E. coli catabolite activator protein
    936..966     +  promoter       lac promoter: promoter for the E. coli lac operon
    974..990     +  protein_bind   lac operator: The lac repressor binds to the lac operator to inhibit transcription in E. coli. This inhibition can be relieved by adding lactose or isopropyl-β-D-thiogalactopyranoside (IPTG). lac repressor encoded by lacI
   1676..1743    +  misc_RNA       tracrRNA (fragment): trans-activating CRISPR RNA for the Streptococcus pyogenes CRISPR/Cas9 system
   2231..2298    +  misc_RNA       tracrRNA (fragment): trans-activating CRISPR RNA for the Streptococcus pyogenes CRISPR/Cas9 system
   2756..2823    +  misc_RNA       tracrRNA (fragment): trans-activating CRISPR RNA for the Streptococcus pyogenes CRISPR/Cas9 system
   3225..3241    +  promoter       SNR52 promoter (fragment): promoter for the S. cerevisiae small nucleolar RNA gene SNR52
   3714..4406    +  CDS            mKate2: mKate2 is a basic (constitutively fluorescent) red fluorescent protein published in 2009, derived from Entacmaea quadricolor. It is reported to be a rapidly-maturing monomer with moderate acid sensitivity.
   5004..5161    +  CDS            lacZα (fragment): LacZα fragment of β-galactosidase; lacZ fragment
   5167..5266    -  misc_feature   bom (fragment): basis of mobility region from pBR322
   5368..5403    -  CDS            rop (fragment): Rop protein, which maintains plasmids at low copy number; rop
   5498..5602    +  promoter       AmpR promoter: bla
   5603..6463    +  CDS            AmpR: β-lactamase; bla; confers resistance to ampicillin, carbenicillin, and related antibiotics
