[The description below was written by a language model from this plasmid's Addgene catalogue record and pLannotate feature annotations shown in this document.]
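Description:
pTol1-U6abc_tnnt2a_cmlc2-nmKate is a 6.6 kb zebrafish transgenesis plasmid built on a Tol1 transposon backbone. It combines a triple guide RNA array with a cardiomyocyte-specific fluorescent marker. In E. coli it replicates from a high-copy ColE1/pUC-type origin and is selected with ampicillin through the β-lactamase gene and its native promoter. The annotation also finds short remnants of lacI, the lac promoter/operator, lacZα, bom and rop, which are cloning-vector leftovers with no evident function here. The Tol1 transposon arms were not annotated by the automated tool, so their positions are not given in the feature table. In a Tol1 vector they would flank the cargo and allow transposase-mediated genomic integration.

The payload has two parts. Three U6-driven cassettes each express a different guide RNA against zebrafish tnnt2a, the cardiac troponin T gene. The feature table shows them as three evenly spaced Streptococcus pyogenes Cas9 scaffold (tracrRNA-derived) segments. The U6 promoters themselves are not annotated, and the very short "SNR52 promoter" hit is probably a spurious match. Downstream, the cardiomyocyte-specific cmlc2 promoter drives a nuclear-localized mKate2 red fluorescent protein, which labels the nuclei of heart muscle cells carrying the transgene. The plasmid encodes no Cas9, which must be supplied separately. The associated publication describes a system for generating cardiomyocyte-specific crispants in zebrafish. In that context, this construct delivers multiplexed guides against tnnt2a while marking transgenic cardiomyocytes in red. Using three guides against one gene raises the likelihood of loss-of-function mutations in mosaic F0 animals.
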