Addgene plasmid #238309: pTol1-U6abc_tnnt2a_cmlc2-nmKate
Purpose: Drives expression of 3 different gRNAs targeting tnnt2a, and expression of nuclear mKate in cardiomyocytes.
Depositing lab: Juan Manuel González-Rosa. Depositing organization: Boston College. Publication: Rapid and robust generation of cardiomyocyte-specific crispants in zebrafish using the cardiodeleter system. Keeley S, Fernandez-Lajarin M, Bergemann D, John N, Parrott L, Andrea BE, Gonzalez-Rosa JM. Cell Rep Methods. 2025 Mar 24;5(3):101003. doi: 10.1016/j.crmeth.2025.101003. PubMed 40132543.
Backbone
  Vector backbone: Tol1-based backbone
  Total vector size (bp): 6610
Growth in bacteria
  Bacterial resistance: Ampicillin, 100 μg/mL
  Growth temperature: 37°C
  Growth strain: DH5alpha
  Copy number: High Copy
Gene/Insert
  Gene/Insert name: nuclear mKate/3 gRNAs targeting tnnt2a
  gRNA/shRNA sequence: gA: TGGCTTAGAAGAGCAAGTGGAGG ; gB: AGGAGATGAAGAGACCACTCAGG ; gC: GGAGGAAAGAGCTCGCAAGGAGG
  Species: D. rerio (zebrafish)
  Insert size (bp): 724
  Promoter: cmlc2 (nmKate); U6 (gRNAs)
  Cloning method: Gibson Cloning
  Sequencing primers: 5′ n/a
Terms and licenses: Academic/Nonprofit Terms; Industry Terms: Not Available to Industry
How to cite: pTol1-U6abc_tnnt2a_cmlc2-nmKate was a gift from Juan Manuel González-Rosa (Addgene plasmid # 238309 ; http://n2t.net/addgene:238309 ; RRID:Addgene_238309)
